Addgene plasmid #65232: shCTL-mlpx-puro
Purpose: encodes a non-targeting control shRNA
Depositing lab: Gerardo Ferbeyre. Depositing organization: University of Montreal. Publication: Tumor suppressor activity of the ERK/MAPK pathway by promoting selective protein degradation. Deschenes-Simard X, Gaumont-Leclerc MF, Bourdeau V, Lessard F, Moiseeva O, Forest V, Igelmann S, Mallette FA, Saba-El-Leil MK, Meloche S, Saad F, Mes-Masson AM, Ferbeyre G. Genes Dev. 2013 Apr 15;27(8):900-15. doi: 10.1101/gad.203984.112. Epub 2013 Apr 18. PubMed 23599344.
Backbone
  Vector backbone: pMLPX
  Backbone size w/o insert (bp): 6533
  Total vector size (bp): 6613
  Vector type: Mammalian Expression
  Selectable markers: Puromycin
Growth in bacteria
  Bacterial resistance: Ampicillin, 100 μg/mL
  Growth temperature: 37°C
  Growth strain: Top10
  Copy number: High Copy
Gene/Insert
  Gene/Insert name: non-coding shRNA
  gRNA/shRNA sequence: CGCGAAGTCTGTACTCTTG
  Species: H. sapiens (human)
  Promoter: PGK
  Cloning method: Restriction Enzyme; 5′ cloning site XhoI (not destroyed); 3′ cloning site EcoRI (not destroyed)
  Sequencing primers: 5′ cccttgaacctcctcGttcgac; 3′ CTTCGCGCCACCTTCTACTCCT
Terms and licenses: Academic/Nonprofit Terms; Industry Terms: Not Available to Industry
How to cite: shCTL-mlpx-puro was a gift from Gerardo Ferbeyre (Addgene plasmid # 65232 ; http://n2t.net/addgene:65232 ; RRID:Addgene_65232)
