[The description below was written by a language model from this plasmid's Addgene catalogue record and pLannotate feature annotations shown in this document.]
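Description:
shCTL-mlpx-puro is a retroviral shRNA vector built on the pMLPX backbone and catalogued as a mammalian expression plasmid. It carries a non-targeting control hairpin. The annotated features show an MSCV-type gammaretroviral architecture: 5′ and 3′ long terminal repeats from murine embryonic stem cell virus flank the payload. Downstream of the 5′ LTR lie the MESV Ψ packaging signal and a truncated MMLV gag fragment lacking its start codon, which together allow the transcript to be packaged into viral particles when the structural proteins are supplied in trans. In bacteria the plasmid is maintained through a high-copy ColE1/pUC-type origin and selected with ampicillin via β-lactamase. Several short fragments (lacI, rop, bom, lacZα, TcR, env) are backbone remnants with no evident function.

The hairpin was cloned between XhoI and EcoRI sites, both retained. It sits in the gap between the annotated 5′ and 3′ miR-30a flanking sequences, so the control shRNA is embedded in a microRNA context and would be processed by the endogenous miRNA pathway. The catalogue lists PGK as the promoter. In the feature table, however, the mouse PGK promoter lies downstream of the miR-30 cassette and directly precedes the puromycin N-acetyltransferase gene. This suggests that PGK drives puromycin selection of transduced cells, while the shRNA-containing transcript most likely originates from the 5′ LTR. The depositor sequence (6,624 nt) is slightly longer than the stated total size of 6,613 bp.

The construct serves as the negative control alongside gene-specific shRNAs in the same backbone. It lets users separate target-specific knockdown effects from the consequences of infection, selection and hairpin expression.
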