Features (pLannotate 1.2.2; 20 found; start..end, strand, type, name):
    579..920     +  misc_feature   MESV Ψ: packaging signal of murine embryonic stem cell virus
    987..1403    +  CDS            gag (truncated): truncated Moloney murine leukemia virus (MMLV) gag gene lacking the start codon
   1443..1536    +  ncRNA          5' miR-30a: sequence upstream of the 71-nt precursor of the human miR-30a microRNA (Zeng et al., 2002) miRNA
   1641..1753    +  ncRNA          3' miR-30a: sequence downstream of the 71-nt precursor of the human miR-30a microRNA (Zeng et al., 2002) miRNA
   1767..2266    +  promoter       PGK promoter: mouse phosphoglycerate kinase 1 promoter
   2287..2886    +  CDS            PuroR: puromycin N-acetyltransferase; pac from Streptomyces alboniger; confers resistance to puromycin
   2986..3500    +  LTR            3' LTR: 3' long terminal repeat from murine embryonic stem cell virus
   3693..3709    -  protein_bind   lac operator: The lac repressor binds to the lac operator to inhibit transcription in E. coli. This inhibition can be relieved by adding lactose or isopropyl-β-D-thiogalactopyranoside (IPTG). lac repressor encoded by lacI
   3717..3747    -  promoter       lac promoter: promoter for the E. coli lac operon
   3762..3783    -  protein_bind   CAP binding site: CAP binding activates transcription in the presence of cAMP. E. coli catabolite activator protein
   3796..3888    -  CDS            lacI (fragment): lac repressor; lacI; The lac repressor binds to the lac operator to inhibit transcription in E. coli. This inhibition can be relieved by adding lactose or isopropyl-β-D-thiogalactopyranoside (IPTG).
   4071..4659    -  rep_origin     ori: high-copy-number ColE1/pMB1/pBR322/pUC origin of replication
   4830..5690    -  CDS            AmpR: β-lactamase; bla; confers resistance to ampicillin, carbenicillin, and related antibiotics
   5691..5795    -  promoter       AmpR promoter: bla
   5890..5925    +  CDS            rop (fragment): Rop protein, which maintains plasmids at low copy number; rop
   6027..6126    +  misc_feature   bom (fragment): basis of mobility region from pBR322
   6132..6281    -  CDS            lacZα (fragment): LacZα fragment of β-galactosidase; lacZ fragment
   6281..6482    -  CDS            TcR (fragment): tetracycline efflux protein; tet; confers resistance to tetracycline
   6483..6581    +  CDS            env (fragment): murine leukemia virus gPr80 envelope polyprotein precursor; env; proteolytically cleaved into gp70SU and p15TM subunits
   6623..515     +  LTR            5' LTR (across the origin): 5' long terminal repeat from murine embryonic stem cell virus
>Addgene plasmid #65232 | shCTL-mlpx-puro | depositor full sequence | sequence record 121588 | shCTL-mlpx-puro sequence 6624 bps
TGAAAGACCCCACCTGTAGGTTTGGCAAGCTAGCTTAAGTAACGCCATTTTGCAAGGCATGGAAAATACA
TAACTGAGAATAGAGAAGTTCAGATCAAGGTTAGGAACAGAGAGACAGCAGAATATGGGCCAAACAGGAT
ATCTGTGGTAAGCAGTTCCTGCCCCGGCTCAGGGCCAAGAACAGATGGTCCCCAGATGCGGTCCCGCCCT
CAGCAGTTTCTAGAGAACCATCAGATGTTTCCAGGGTGCCCCAAGGACCTGAAATGACCCTGTGCCTTAT
TTGAACTAACCAATCAGTTCGCTTCTCGCTTCTGTTCGCGCGCTTCTGCTCCCCGAGCTCAATAAAAGAG
CCCACAACCCCTCACTCGGCGCGCCAGTCCTCCGATAGACTGCGTCGCCCGGGTACCCGTATTCCCAATA
AAGCCTCTTGCTGTTTGCATCCGAATCGTGGACTCGCTGATCCTTGGGAGGGTCTCCTCAGATTGATTGA
CTGCCCACCTCGGGGGTCTTTCATTTGGAGGTTCCACCGAGATTTGGAGACCCCTGCCCAGGGACCACCG
ACCCCCCCGCCGGGAGGTAAGCTGGCCAGCGGTCGTTTCGTGTCTGTCTCTGTCTTTGTGCGTGTTTGTG
CCGGCATCTAATGTTTGCGCCTGCGTCTGTACTAGTTAGCTAACTAGCTCTGTATCTGGCGGACCCGTGG
TGGAACTGACGAGTTCTGAACACCCGGCCGCAACCCTGGGAGACGTCCCAGGGACTTTGGGGGCCGTTTT
TGTGGCCCGACCTGAGGAAGGGAGTCGATGTGGAATCCGACCCCGTCAGGATATGTGGTTCTGGTAGGAG
ACGAGAACCTAAAACAGTTCCCGCCTCCGTCTGAATTTTTGCTTTCGGTTTGGAACCGAAGCCGCGCGTC
TTGTCTGCTGCAGCGCTGCAGCATCGTTCTGTGTTGTCTCTGTCTGACTGTGTTTCTGTATTTGTCTGAA
AATTAGGGCCAGACTGTTACCACTCCCTTAAGTTTGACCTTAGGTCACTGGAAAGATGTCGAGCGGATCG
CTCACAACCAGTCGGTAGATGTCAAGAAGAGACGTTGGGTTACCTTCTGCTCTGCAGAATGGCCAACCTT
TAACGTCGGATGGCCGCGAGACGGCACCTTTAACCGAGACCTCATCACCCAGGTTAAGATCAAGGTCTTT
TCACCTGGCCCGCATGGACACCCAGACCAGGTCCCCTACATCGTGACCTGGGAAGCCTTGGCTTTTGACC
CCCCTCCCTGGGTCAAGCCCTTTGTACACCCTAAGCCTCCGCCTCCTCTTCCTCCATCCGCCCCGTCTCT
CCCCCTTGAACCTCCTCGTTCGACCCCGCCTCGATCCTCCCTTTATCCAGCCCTCACTCCTTCTCTAGGC
GCCGGAATTAGATCTCTCGACTAGGGATAACAGGGTAATTGTTTGAATGAGGCTTCAGTACTTTACAGAA
TCGTTGCCTGCACATCTTGGAAACACTTGCTGGGATTACTTCTTCAGGTTAACCCAACAGAAGGCTCGAG
AAGGTATATGCTGTTGACAGTGAGCGCGCGAAGTCTGTACTCTTGTAGTGAAGCCACAGATGTACAAGAG
TACAGACTTCGCGTGCCTACTGCCTCGGAATTCAAGGGGCTACTTTAGGAGCAATTATCTTGTTTACTAA
AACTGAATACCTTGCTATCTCTTTGATACATTTTTACAAAGCTGAATTAAAATGGTATAAATTAAATCAC
TTTTTTCAATTCTACCGGGTAGGGGAGGCGCTTTTCCCAAGGCAGTCTGGAGCATGCGCTTTAGCAGCCC
CGCTGGGCACTTGGCGCTACACAAGTGGCCTCTGGCCTCGCACACATTCCACATCCACCGGTAGGCGCCA
ACCGGCTCCGTTCTTTGGTGGCCCCTTCGCGCCACCTTCTACTCCTCCCCTAGTCAGGAAGTTCCCCCCC
GCCCCGCAGCTCGCGTCGTGCAGGACGTGACAAATGGAAGTAGCACGTCTCACTAGTCTCGTGCAGATGG
ACAGCACCGCTGAGCAATGGAAGCGGGTAGGCCTTTGGGGCAGCGGCCAATAGCAGCTTTGCTCCTTCGC
TTTCTGGGCTCAGAGGCTGGGAAGGGGTGGGTCCGGGGGCGGGCTCAGGGGCGGGCTCAGGGGCGGGGCG
GGCGCCCGAAGGTCCTCCGGAGGCCCGGCATTCTGCACGCTTCAAAAGCGCACGTCTGCCGCGCTGTTCT
CCTCTTCCTCATCTCCGGGCCTTTCGACCTGCAGCCCAAGCTTACCATGACCGAGTACAAGCCCACGGTG
CGCCTCGCCACCCGCGACGACGTCCCCAGGGCCGTACGCACCCTCGCCGCCGCGTTCGCCGACTACCCCG
CCACGCGCCACACCGTCGATCCGGACCGCCACATCGAGCGGGTCACCGAGCTGCAAGAACTCTTCCTCAC
GCGCGTCGGGCTCGACATCGGCAAGGTGTGGGTCGCGGACGACGGCGCCGCGGTGGCGGTCTGGACCACG
CCGGAGAGCGTCGAAGCGGGGGCGGTGTTCGCCGAGATCGGCCCGCGCATGGCCGAGTTGAGCGGTTCCC
GGCTGGCCGCGCAGCAACAGATGGAAGGCCTCCTGGCGCCGCACCGGCCCAAGGAGCCCGCGTGGTTCCT
GGCCACCGTCGGCGTCTCGCCCGACCACCAGGGCAAGGGTCTGGGCAGCGCCGTCGTGCTCCCCGGAGTG
GAGGCGGCCGAGCGCGCCGGGGTGCCCGCCTTCCTGGAGACCTCCGCGCCCCGCAACCTCCCCTTCTACG
AGCGGCTCGGCTTCACCGTCACCGCCGACGTCGAGGTGCCCGAAGGACCGCGCACCTGGTGCATGACCCG
CAAGCCCGGTGCCTGACGCCCGCCCCACGACCCGCAGCGCCCGACCGAAAGGAGCGCACGACCCCATGCA
TCGATAAAATAAAAGATTTTATTTAGTCTCCAGAAAAAGGGGGGAATGAAAGACCCCACCTGTAGGTTTG
GCAAGCTAGCTTAAGTAACGCCATTTTGCAAGGCATGGAAAATACATAACTGAGAATAGAGAAGTTCAGA
TCAAGGTTAGGAACAGAGAGACAGCAGAATATGGGCCAAACAGGATATCTGTGGTAAGCAGTTCCTGCCC
CGGCTCAGGGCCAAGAACAGATGGTCCCCAGATGCGGTCCCGCCCTCAGCAGTTTCTAGAGAACCATCAG
ATGTTTCCAGGGTGCCCCAAGGACCTGAAATGACCCTGTGCCTTATTTGAACTAACCAATCAGTTCGCTT
CTCGCTTCTGTTCGCGCGCTTCTGCTCCCCGAGCTCAATAAAAGAGCCCACAACCCCTCACTCGGCGCGC
CAGTCCTCCGATAGACTGCGTCGCCCGGGTACCCGTGTATCCAATAAACCCTCTTGCAGTTGCATCCGAC
TTGTGGTCTCGCTGTTCCTTGGGAGGGTCTCCTCTGAGTGATTGACTACCCGTCAGCGGGGGTCTTTCAT
GGGTAACAGTTTCTTGAAGTTGGAGAACAACATTCTGAGGGTAGGAGTCGAATATTAAGTAATCCTGACT
CAATTAGCCACTGTTTTGAATCCACATACTCCAATACTCCTGAAATAGTTCATTATGGACAGCGCAGAAG
AGCTGGGGAGAATTAATTCGTAATCATGGTCATAGCTGTTTCCTGTGTGAAATTGTTATCCGCTCACAAT
TCCACACAACATACGAGCCGGAAGCATAAAGTGTAAAGCCTGGGGTGCCTAATGAGTGAGCTAACTCACA
TTAATTGCGTTGCGCTCACTGCCCGCTTTCCAGTCGGGAAACCTGTCGTGCCAGCTGCATTAATGAATCG
GCCAACGCGCGGGGAGAGGCGGTTTGCGTATTGGGCGCTCTTCCGCTTCCTCGCTCACTGACTCGCTGCG
CTCGGTCGTTCGGCTGCGGCGAGCGGTATCAGCTCACTCAAAGGCGGTAATACGGTTATCCACAGAATCA
GGGGATAACGCAGGAAAGAACATGTGAGCAAAAGGCCAGCAAAAGGCCAGGAACCGTAAAAAGGCCGCGT
TGCTGGCGTTTTTCCATAGGCTCCGCCCCCCTGACGAGCATCACAAAAATCGACGCTCAAGTCAGAGGTG
GCGAAACCCGACAGGACTATAAAGATACCAGGCGTTTCCCCCTGGAAGCTCCCTCGTGCGCTCTCCTGTT
CCGACCCTGCCGCTTACCGGATACCTGTCCGCCTTTCTCCCTTCGGGAAGCGTGGCGCTTTCTCATAGCT
CACGCTGTAGGTATCTCAGTTCGGTGTAGGTCGTTCGCTCCAAGCTGGGCTGTGTGCACGAACCCCCCGT
TCAGCCCGACCGCTGCGCCTTATCCGGTAACTATCGTCTTGAGTCCAACCCGGTAAGACACGACTTATCG
CCACTGGCAGCAGCCACTGGTAACAGGATTAGCAGAGCGAGGTATGTAGGCGGTGCTACAGAGTTCTTGA
AGTGGTGGCCTAACTACGGCTACACTAGAAGGACAGTATTTGGTATCTGCGCTCTGCTGAAGCCAGTTAC
CTTCGGAAAAAGAGTTGGTAGCTCTTGATCCGGCAAACAAACCACCGCTGGTAGCGGTGGTTTTTTTGTT
TGCAAGCAGCAGATTACGCGCAGAAAAAAAGGATCTCAAGAAGATCCTTTGATCTTTTCTACGGGGTCTG
ACGCTCAGTGGAACGAAAACTCACGTTAAGGGATTTTGGTCATGAGATTATCAAAAAGGATCTTCACCTA
GATCCTTTTAAATTAAAAATGAAGTTTTAAATCAATCTAAAGTATATATGAGTAAACTTGGTCTGACAGT
TACCAATGCTTAATCAGTGAGGCACCTATCTCAGCGATCTGTCTATTTCGTTCATCCATAGTTGCCTGAC
TCCCCGTCGTGTAGATAACTACGATACGGGAGGGCTTACCATCTGGCCCCAGTGCTGCAATGATACCGCG
AGACCCACGCTCACCGGCTCCAGATTTATCAGCAATAAACCAGCCAGCCGGAAGGGCCGAGCGCAGAAGT
GGTCCTGCAACTTTATCCGCCTCCATCCAGTCTATTAATTGTTGCCGGGAAGCTAGAGTAAGTAGTTCGC
CAGTTAATAGTTTGCGCAACGTTGTTGCCATTGCTACAGGCATCGTGGTGTCACGCTCGTCGTTTGGTAT
GGCTTCATTCAGCTCCGGTTCCCAACGATCAAGGCGAGTTACATGATCCCCCATGTTGTGCAAAAAAGCG
GTTAGCTCCTTCGGTCCTCCGATCGTTGTCAGAAGTAAGTTGGCCGCAGTGTTATCACTCATGGTTATGG
CAGCACTGCATAATTCTCTTACTGTCATGCCATCCGTAAGATGCTTTTCTGTGACTGGTGAGTACTCAAC
CAAGTCATTCTGAGAATAGTGTATGCGGCGACCGAGTTGCTCTTGCCCGGCGTCAATACGGGATAATACC
GCGCCACATAGCAGAACTTTAAAAGTGCTCATCATTGGAAAACGTTCTTCGGGGCGAAAACTCTCAAGGA
TCTTACCGCTGTTGAGATCCAGTTCGATGTAACCCACTCGTGCACCCAACTGATCTTCAGCATCTTTTAC
TTTCACCAGCGTTTCTGGGTGAGCAAAAACAGGAAGGCAAAATGCCGCAAAAAAGGGAATAAGGGCGACA
CGGAAATGTTGAATACTCATACTCTTCCTTTTTCAATATTATTGAAGCATTTATCAGGGTTATTGTCTCA
TGAGCGGATACATATTTGAATGTATTTAGAAAAATAAACAAATAGGGGTTCCGCGCACATTTCCCCGAAA
AGTGCCACCTGACGTCTAAGAAACCATTATTATCATGACATTAACCTATAAAAATAGGCGTATCACGAGG
CCCTTTCGTCTCGCGCGTTTCGGTGATGACGGTGAAAACCTCTGACACATGCAGCTCCCGGAGACGGTCA
CAGCTTGTCTGTAAGCGGATGCCGGGAGCAGACAAGCCCGTCAGGGCGCGTCAGCGGGTGTTGGCGGGTG
TCGGGGCTGGCTTAACTATGCGGCATCAGAGCAGATTGTACTGAGAGTGCACCATATGCGGTGTGAAATA
CCGCACAGATGCGTAAGGAGAAAATACCGCATCAGGCGCCATTCGCCATTCAGGCTGCGCAACTGTTGGG
AAGGGCGATCGGTGCGGGCCTCTTCGCTATTACGCCAGCTGGCGAAAGGGGGATGTGCTGCAAGGCGATT
AAGTTGGGTAACGCCAGGGTTTTCCCAGTCACGACGTTGTAAAACGACGGCGCAAGGAATGGTGCATGCA
AGGAGATGGCGCCCAACAGTCCCCCGGCCACGGGGCCTGCCACCATACCCACGCCGAAACAAGCGCTCAT
GAGCCCGAAGTGGCGAGCCCGATCTTCCCCATCGGTGATGTCGGCGATATAGGCGCCAGCAACCGCACCT
GTGGCGCCGGTGATGCCGGCCACGATGCGTCCGGCGTAGAGGCGATTAGTCCAATTTGTTAAAGACAGGA
TATCAGTGGTCCAGGCTCTAGTTTTGACTCAACAATATCACCAGCTGAAGCCTATAGAGTACGAGCCATA
GATAAAATAAAAGATTTTATTTAGTCTCCAGAAAAAGGGGGGAA
