>Addgene plasmid #65232 | shCTL-mlpx-puro | addgene partial sequence | sequence record 116622 | mPGK-F 5'-cattctgcacgcttcaaaag-3'
CGGGCCTTTCGACCTGCAGCCCAAGCTTACCATGACCGAGTACAAGCCCACGGTGCGCCTCGCCACCCGC
GACGACGTCCCCAGGGCCGTACGCACCCTCGCCGCCGCGTTCGCCGACTACCCCGCCACGCGCCACACCG
TCGATCCGGACCGCCACATCGAGCGGGTCACCGAGCTGCAAGAACTCTTCCTCACGCGCGTCGGGCTCGA
CATCGGCAAGGTGTGGGTCGCGGACGACGGCGCCGCGGTGGCGGTCTGGACCACGCCGGAGAGCGTCGAA
GCGGGGGCGGTGTTCGCCGAGATCGGCCCGCGCATGGCCGAGTTGAGCGGTTCCCGGCTGGCCGCGCAGC
AACAGATGGAAGGCCTCCTGGCGCCGCACCGGCCCAAGGAGCCCGCGTGGTTCCTGGCCACCGTCGGCGT
CTCGCCCGACCACCAGGGCAAGGGTCTGGGCAGCGCCGTCGTGCTCCCCGGAGTGGAGGCGGCCGAGCGC
GCCGGGGTGCCCGCCTTCCTGGAGACCTCCGCGCCCCGCAACCTCCCCTTCTACGAGCGGCTCGGCTTCA
CCGTCACCGCCGACGTCGAGGTGCCCGAAGGACCGCGCACCTGGTGCATGACCCGCAAGCCCGGTGCCTG
ACGCCCGCCCCACGACCCGCAGCGCCCGACCGAAAGGAGCGCACGACCCCATGCATCGATAAAATAAAAG
ATTTTATTTAGTCTCCAGAAAAAGGGGGGAATGAAAGACCCCACCTGTAGGTTTGGCAAGCTAGCTTAAG
TAACGCCATTTTGCAAGGCATGGAA
