>Addgene plasmid #65232 | shCTL-mlpx-puro | addgene partial sequence | sequence record 116885 | pBABE5 5'-CTTTATCCAGCCCTCAC-3'
ACAGGGTAATTGTTTGAATGAGGCTTCAGTACTTTACAGAATCGTTGCCTGCACATCTTGGAAACACTTG
CTGGGATTACTTCTTCAGGTTAACCCAACAGAAGGCTCGAGAAGGTATATGCTGTTGACAGTGAGCGCGC
GAAGTCTGTACTCTTGTAGTGAAGCCACAGATGTACAAGAGTACAGACTTCGCGTGCCTACTGCCTCGGA
ATTCAAGGGGCTACTTTAGGAGCAATTATCTTGTTTACTAAAACTGAATACCTTGCTATCTCTTTGATAC
ATTTTTACAAAGCTGAATTAAAATGGTATAAATTAAATCACTTTTTTCAATTCTACCGGGTAGGGGAGGC
GCTTTTCCCAAGGCAGTCTGGAGCATGCGCTTTAGCAGCCCCGCTGGGCACTTGGCGCTACACAAGTGGC
CTCTGGCCTCGCACACATTCCACATCCACCGGTAGGCGCCAACCGGCTCCGTTCTTTGGTGGCCCCTTCG
CGCCACCTTCTACTCCTCCCCTAGTCAGGAAGTTCCCCCCCGCCCCGCAGCTCGCGTCGTGCAGGACGTG
ACAAATGGAAGTAGCACGTCTCACTAGTCTCGTGCAGATGGACAGCACCGCTGAGCAATGGAAGCGGGTA
GGCCTTTGGGGCAGCGGCCAATAGCAGCTTTGCTCCTTCGCTTTCTGGGCTCAGAGGCTGGGAAGGGGTG
GGTCCGGGGGCGGGCTCAGGGGCGGGCTCAGGGGCGGGGCGGGCGCCCGAAGGTCCTCCGGAGGCCCGGC
ATTCTGCACGCTTCAAAAGCGCACGTCTGCCGCGCTGTTCTCCTCTTCCTCATCTCCGGGCCTTTCGACC
TGCAGCCCAAGCTTACCATGACCGA
